>Addgene plasmid #110955 | GPR180-COMP-blac-flag-his | depositor full sequence | sequence record 208680 | GPR180-COMP-blac-flag-his sequence 8869 bps
CTCGAGAAAGGCGTCTAACCAGTCACAGTCGCAAGGTAGGCTGAGCACCGTGGCGGGCGGCAGCGGGTGG
CGGTCGGGGTTGTTTCTGGCGGAGGTGCTGCTGATGATGTAATTAAAGTAGGCGGTCTTGAGACGGCGGA
TGGTCGAGGTGAGGTGTGGCAGGCTTGAGATCCAGCTGTTGGGGTGAGTACTCCCTCTCAAAAGCGGGCA
TTACTTCTGCGCTAAGATTGTCAGTTTCCAAAAACGAGGAGGATTTGATATTCACCTGGCCCGATCTGGC
CATACACTTGAGTGACAATGACATCCACTTTGCCTTTCTCTCCACAGGTGTCCACTCCCAGGTCCAAGTT
TGCCACCATGGAGTTTCAGACCCAGGTACTCATGTCCCTGCTGCTCTGCATGTCTGGTGCGGCCGCCAAA
GTGTACCAGGGCCAGTTCTACCTGAAGAAGAACGAGAAGATCCACTACCTGACCAAGTTCAGCTGCAACA
TCGGCACCTGTCAGTTCAGCATCAAGATGAAGCTGCGGGACAATATCGCCGCCAAGCTGCTGAACAACTA
CTACAAACTGAACAACAAGGCCCTGAAAGAGATGGAAAACGACAAGGACGACGGCAACAACCATAACAAC
AACAAATACGACGACGATAACAACAACAACAACAATCGGGCCAACAAGCTGCTGCACATGGACTACGACA
ACGCCTACTACGTGCTGAGCAACCAGGACCTCGAGTACATCCCTCAGCGGATCACCCTGATGCAGGACAT
CGAGCAGAGATACGTGAACAAGAACGACAAGTGCTACGCCTTCGGCAATCTGAAGAACAGCCACATGTTC
AACATCCCATTCTACTTCAAGTACAGCGACCTGGTCAACAGCAAGACCTACAACCTCAAGAACTTCATCA
ACAACAAGTACTCCATGAGCTTCAACGCCATCCACAGCGAGCTGAAAAACAACAAACTGCTCCAGAGCGA
GATCCTGAACTACGGCCCCATCCTGAATGAGAAGAACTCCAACTACGCCTACAAAGAGATCTACGCCAAG
ACCACCCACCGGGTGCACGTGTGGTTTCTGATGTTCGACGACTGCTACGACAATTTCATCCGGAACCTGA
AGCTGAACATCAAGACCAAGCTGGCCTACTGGGAGTACCTGCTGCACGCCAGCAAGAAGTTCGACATCAG
CAGCCTGAACGACATGGACATCAAGCAGGACACCAGCTACAACGACTTCCAGAACGAGGAAACCGAGAAG
GACATCTACAGCAAAGAGAACATCAACAATAATAATAACAATAACATGAATAACAACATGAACGAGAAAA
AGAACAAGGCCATCTTCTACAAGTCCTTCAACTTCGACAAGATCACCCTCCTGGAAAACCCCAAGCGGTT
CCTGTTCCTGGAAGAACAGTTCACCAAGTCCGAGATCAACGATATCTCATTCTTCCTGAAGTACTACCAG
TTCAAGAAGATGAAGAATTTCAACAATATGTACAACAACCTGTACAAGAACGGCTACTACGAGCAGGTCA
TCGACTACATCTACCAGAATGAGGGCTTCCACATCGAGTACGAAGTGAACATCTTCCAGACCAACAAAGC
CCACTTCAGCTACGAGGGCGCGCCGTCGACCTCCATCACGGCCTATAAGAGTGAGGGGGAGTCAGCGGAG
TTCTCCTTCCCACTCAACCTTGGAGAGGAAAGCCTGCAGGGAGAGTTGAGATGGAAGGCAGAGAAGGCTC
CTTCTTCCCAGTCCTGGATCACCTTCTCCCTAAAGAACCAAAAGGTGTCTGTGCAGAAGTCTACTAGCAA
CCCCAAGTTCCAGCTGTCCGAAACGCTCCCACTCACCCTTCAGATACCCCAGGTCTCCCTTCAGTTTGCT
GGTTCTGGCAACCTGACCCTGACTCTGGACAGAGGGATACTGTATCAGGAAGTGAACCTGGTGGTGATGA
AAGTGACTCAGCCCGACAGCAACACTTTGACCTGTGAGGTGATGGGACCCACCTCACCCAAGATGAGACT
GATCTTGAAGCAGGAGAATCAGGAGGCCAGGGTCTCCAGGCAGGAGAAAGTGATTCAAGTGCAGGCCCCT
GAAGCAGGGGTGTGGCAATGTCTACTGAGTGAAGGTGAAGAGGTCAAGATGGACTCCAAGATCCAGGTTT
TATCCAAAGGGTTGAATTCCGGCGGCGGCTCCGGAGGCGGTACCGGTGGCGGCGACCTAGCCCCACAGAT
GCTTCGAGAACTCCAGGAGACTAATGCGGCGCTGCAAGACGTGAGAGAGCTCTTGCGACAGCAGGTCAAG
GAGATCACCTTCCTGAAGAATACGGTGATGGAATGTGACGCCTGCGGTCTAGACAGAAACCTGCCTCCAC
TAGCACCTCTGGGCCCACACCCAGAAACGCTGGTGAAAGTAAAAGATGCTGAAGATCAGTTGGGTGCACG
AGTGGGTTACATCGAACTGGATCTCAACAGCGGTAAGATCCTTGAGAGTTTTCGCCCCGAAGAACGTTTT
CCAATGATGAGCACTTTTAAAGTTCTGCTATGTGGCGCGGTATTATCCCGTATTGACGCCGGGCAAGAGC
AACTCGGTCGCCGCATACACTATTCTCAGAATGACTTGGTTGAGTACTCACCAGTCACAGAAAAGCATCT
TACGGATGGCATGACAGTAAGAGAATTATGCAGTGCTGCCATAACCATGAGTGATAACACTGCGGCCAAC
TTACTTCTGACAACGATCGGAGGACCGAAGGAGCTAACCGCTTTTTTGCACAACATGGGGGATCATGTAA
CTCGCCTTGATCGTTGGGAACCGGAGCTGAATGAAGCCATACCAAACGACGAGCGTGACACCACGATGCC
TGTAGCAATGGCAACAACGTTGCGCAAACTATTAACTGGCGAACTACTTACTCTAGCTTCCCGGCAACAA
TTAATAGACTGGATGGAGGCGGATAAAGTTGCAGGACCACTTCTGCGCTCGGCCCTTCCGGCTGGCTGGT
TTATTGCTGATAAATCTGGAGCCGGTGAGCGTGGGTCTCGCGGTATCATTGCAGCACTGGGGCCAGATGG
TAAGCCCTCCCGTATCGTAGTTATCTACACGACGGGGAGTCAGGCAACTATGGATGAACGAAATAGACAG
ATCGCTGAGATAGGTGCCTCACTGATTAAGCATTGGGGCCCTGACTACAAAGACCATGACGGTGATTATA
AAGATCATGACATCGATTACAAGGATGACGATGACAAGGGCCCTCACCACCACCATCACCACTAATTAAT
TAAGGATCCCCCGACCTCGACCTCTGGCTAATAAAGGAAATTTATTTTCATTGCAATAGTGTGTTGGAAT
TTTTTGTGTCTCTCACTCGGAAGGACATATGGGAGGGCAAATCATTTGGTCGAGATCCCTCGGAGATCTC
TAGCTAGAGGATCGATCCCCGCCCCGGACGAACTAAACCTGACTACGACATCTCTGCCCCTTCTTCGCGG
GGCAGTGCATGTAATCCCTTCAGTTGGTTGGTACAACTTGCCAACTGGGCCCTGTTCCACATGTGACACG
GGGGGGGACCAAACACAAAGGGGTTCTCTGACTGTAGTTGACATCCTTATAAATGGATGTGCACATTTGC
CAACACTGAGTGGCTTTCATCCTGGAGCAGACTTTGCAGTCTGTGGACTGCAACACAACATTGCCTTTAT
GTGTAACTCTTGGCTGAAGCTCTTACACCAATGCTGGGGGACATGTACCTCCCAGGGGCCCAGGAAGACT
ACGGGAGGCTACACCAACGTCAATCAGAGGGGCCTGTGTAGCTACCGATAAGCGGACCCTCAAGAGGGCA
TTAGCAATAGTGTTTATAAGGCCCCCTTGTTAACCCTAAACGGGTAGCATATGCTTCCCGGGTAGTAGTA
TATACTATCCAGACTAACCCTAATTCAATAGCATATGTTACCCAACGGGAAGCATATGCTATCGAATTAG
GGTTAGTAAAAGGGTCCTAAGGAACAGCGATATCTCCCACCCCATGAGCTGTCACGGTTTTATTTACATG
GGGTCAGGATTCCACGAGGGTAGTGAACCATTTTAGTCACAAGGGCAGTGGCTGAAGATCAAGGAGCGGG
CAGTGAACTCTCCTGAATCTTCGCCTGCTTCTTCATTCTCCTTCGTTTAGCTAATAGAATAACTGCTGAG
TTGTGAACAGTAAGGTGTATGTGAGGTGCTCGAAAACAAGGTTTCAGGTGACGCCCCCAGAATAAAATTT
GGACGGGGGGTTCAGTGGTGGCATTGTGCTATGACACCAATATAACCCTCACAAACCCCTTGGGCAATAA
ATACTAGTGTAGGAATGAAACATTCTGAATATCTTTAACAATAGAAATCCATGGGGTGGGGACAAGCCGT
AAAGACTGGATGTCCATCTCACACGAATTTATGGCTATGGGCAACACATAATCCTAGTGCAATATGATAC
TGGGGTTATTAAGATGTGTCCCAGGCAGGGACCAAGACAGGTGAACCATGTTGTTACACTCTATTTGTAA
CAAGGGGAAAGAGAGTGGACGCCGACAGCAGCGGACTCCACTGGTTGTCTCTAACACCCCCGAAAATTAA
ACGGGGCTCCACGCCAATGGGGCCCATAAACAAAGACAAGTGGCCACTCTTTTTTTTGAAATTGTGGAGT
GGGGGCACGCGTCAGCCCCCACACGCCGCCCTGCGGTTTTGGACTGTAAAATAAGGGTGTAATAACTTGG
CTGATTGTAACCCCGCTAACCACTGCGGTCAAACCACTTGCCCACAAAACCACTAATGGCACCCCGGGGA
ATACCTGCATAAGTAGGTGGGCGGGCCAAGATAGGGGCGCGATTGCTGCGATCTGGAGGACAAATTACAC
ACACTTGCGCCTGAGCGCCAAGCACAGGGTTGTTGGTCCTCATATTCACGAGGTCGCTGAGAGCACGGTG
GGCTAATGTTGCCATGGGTAGCATATACTACCCAAATATCTGGATAGCATATGCTATCCTAATCTATATC
TGGGTAGCATAGGCTATCCTAATCTATATCTGGGTAGCATATGCTATCCTAATCTATATCTGGGTAGTAT
ATGCTATCCTAATTTATATCTGGGTAGCATAGGCTATCCTAATCTATATCTGGGTAGCATATGCTATCCT
AATCTATATCTGGGTAGTATATGCTATCCTAATCTGTATCCGGGTAGCATATGCTATCCTAATAGAGATT
AGGGTAGTATATGCTATCCTAATTTATATCTGGGTAGCATATACTACCCAAATATCTGGATAGCATATGC
TATCCTAATCTATATCTGGGTAGCATATGCTATCCTAATCTATATCTGGGTAGCATAGGCTATCCTAATC
TATATCTGGGTAGCATATGCTATCCTAATCTATATCTGGGTAGTATATGCTATCCTAATTTATATCTGGG
TAGCATAGGCTATCCTAATCTATATCTGGGTAGCATATGCTATCCTAATCTATATCTGGGTAGTATATGC
TATCCTAATCTGTATCCGGGTAGCATATGCTATCCTCATGATAAGCTGTCAAACATGAGAATTTTCTTGA
AGACGAAAGGGCCTCGTGATACGCCTATTTTTATAGGTTAATGTCATGATAATAATGGTTTCTTAGACGT
CAGGTGGCACTTTTCGGGGAAATGTGCGCGGAACCCCTATTTGTTTATTTTTCTAAATACATTCAAATAT
GTATCCGCTCATGAGACAATAACCCTGATAAATGCTTCAATAATATTGAAAAAGGAAGAGTATGAGTATT
CAACATTTCCGTGTCGCCCTTATTCCCTTTTTTGCGGCATTTTGCCTTCCTGTTTTTGCTCACCCAGAAA
CGCTGGTGAAAGTAAAAGATGCTGAAGATCAGTTGGGTGCACGAGTGGGTTACATCGAACTGGATCTCAA
CAGCGGTAAGATCCTTGAGAGTTTTCGCCCCGAAGAACGTTTTCCAATGATGAGCACTTTTAAAGTTCTG
CTATGTGGCGCGGTATTATCCCGTGTTGACGCCGGGCAAGAGCAACTCGGTCGCCGCATACACTATTCTC
AGAATGACTTGGTTGAGTACTCACCAGTCACAGAAAAGCATCTTACGGATGGCATGACAGTAAGAGAATT
ATGCAGTGCTGCCATAACCATGAGTGATAACACTGCGGCCAACTTACTTCTGACAACGATCGGAGGACCG
AAGGAGCTAACCGCTTTTTTGCACAACATGGGGGATCATGTAACTCGCCTTGATCGTTGGGAACCGGAGC
TGAATGAAGCCATACCAAACGACGAGCGTGACACCACGATGCCTGCAGCAATGGCAACAACGTTGCGCAA
ACTATTAACTGGCGAACTACTTACTCTAGCTTCCCGGCAACAATTAATAGACTGGATGGAGGCGGATAAA
GTTGCAGGACCACTTCTGCGCTCGGCCCTTCCGGCTGGCTGGTTTATTGCTGATAAATCTGGAGCCGGTG
AGCGTGGGTCTCGCGGTATCATTGCAGCACTGGGGCCAGATGGTAAGCCCTCCCGTATCGTAGTTATCTA
CACGACGGGGAGTCAGGCAACTATGGATGAACGAAATAGACAGATCGCTGAGATAGGTGCCTCACTGATT
AAGCATTGGTAACTGTCAGACCAAGTTTACTCATATATACTTTAGATTGATTTAAAACTTCATTTTTAAT
TTAAAAGGATCTAGGTGAAGATCCTTTTTGATAATCTCATGACCAAAATCCCTTAACGTGAGTTTTCGTT
CCACTGAGCGTCAGACCCCGTAGAAAAGATCAAAGGATCTTCTTGAGATCCTTTTTTTCTGCGCGTAATC
TGCTGCTTGCAAACAAAAAAACCACCGCTACCAGCGGTGGTTTGTTTGCCGGATCAAGAGCTACCAACTC
TTTTTCCGAAGGTAACTGGCTTCAGCAGAGCGCAGATACCAAATACTGTTCTTCTAGTGTAGCCGTAGTT
AGGCCACCACTTCAAGAACTCTGTAGCACCGCCTACATACCTCGCTCTGCTAATCCTGTTACCAGTGGCT
GCTGCCAGTGGCGATAAGTCGTGTCTTACCGGGTTGGACTCAAGACGATAGTTACCGGATAAGGCGCAGC
GGTCGGGCTGAACGGGGGGTTCGTGCACACAGCCCAGCTTGGAGCGAACGACCTACACCGAACTGAGATA
CCTACAGCGTGAGCTATGAGAAAGCGCCACGCTTCCCGAAGGGAGAAAGGCGGACAGGTATCCGGTAAGC
GGCAGGGTCGGAACAGGAGAGCGCACGAGGGAGCTTCCAGGGGGAAACGCCTGGTATCTTTATAGTCCTG
TCGGGTTTCGCCACCTCTGACTTGAGCGTCGATTTTTGTGATGCTCGTCAGGGGGGCGGAGCCTATGGAA
AAACGCCAGCAACGCGGCCTTTTTACGGTTCCTGGCCTTTTGCTGGCCTTTTGCTCACATGTTCTTTCCT
GCGTTATCCCCTGATTCTGTGGATAACCGTATTACCGCCTTTGAGTGAGCTGATACCGCTCGCCGCAGCC
GAACGACCGAGCGCAGCGAGTCAGTGAGCGAGGAAGCGGAAGAGCGCCCAATACGCAAACCGCCTCTCCC
CGCGCGTTGGCCGATTCATTAATGCAGCTGGCACGACAGGTTTCCCGACTGGAAAGCGGGCAGTGAGCGC
AACGCAATTAATGTGAGTTAGCTCACTCATTAGGCACCCCAGGCTTTACACTTTATGCTTCCGGCTCGTA
TGTTGTGTGGAATTGTGAGCGGATAACAATTTCACACAGGAAACAGCTATGACCATGATTACGCCAAGCT
CTAGCTAGAGGTCGACCAATTCTCATGTTTGACAGCTTATCATCGCAGATCCGGGCAACGTTGTTGCCAT
TGCTGCAGGCGCAGAACTGGTAGGTATGGAAGATCTATACATTGAATCAATATTGGCAATTAGCCATATT
AGTCATTGGTTATATAGCATAAATCAATATTGGCTATTGGCCATTGCATACGTTGTATCTATATCATAAT
ATGTACATTTATATTGGCTCATGTCCAATATGACCGCCATGTTGACATTGATTATTGACTAGTTATTAAT
AGTAATCAATTACGGGGTCATTAGTTCATAGCCCATATATGGAGTTCCGCGTTACATAACTTACGGTAAA
TGGCCCGCCTGGCTGACCGCCCAACGACCCCCGCCCATTGACGTCAATAATGACGTATGTTCCCATAGTA
ACGCCAATAGGGACTTTCCATTGACGTCAATGGGTGGAGTATTTACGGTAAACTGCCCACTTGGCAGTAC
ATCAAGTGTATCATATGCCAAGTCCGCCCCCTATTGACGTCAATGACGGTAAATGGCCCGCCTGGCATTA
TGCCCAGTACATGACCTTACGGGACTTTCCTACTTGGCAGTACATCTACGTATTAGTCATCGCTATTACC
ATGGTGATGCGGTTTTGGCAGTACACCAATGGGCGTGGATAGCGGTTTGACTCACGGGGATTTCCAAGTC
TCCACCCCATTGACGTCAATGGGAGTTTGTTTTGGCACCAAAATCAACGGGACTTTCCAAAATGTCGTAA
TAACCCCGCCCCGTTGACGCAAATGGGCGGTAGGCGTGTACGGTGGGAGGTCTATATAAGCAGAGCTCGT
TTAGTGAACCGTCAGATCCTCACTCTCTTCCGCATCGCTGTCTGCGAGGGCCAGCTGTTGGGCTCGCGGT
TGAGGACAAACTCTTCGCGGTCTTTCCAGTACTCTTGGATCGGAAACCCGTCGGCCTCCGAACGGTACTC
CGCCACCGAGGGACCTGAGCGAGTCCGCATCGACCGGATCGGAAAACCT
Features (pLannotate 1.2.2; 21 found; start..end, strand, type, name):
    184..273     +  intron         chimeric intron (fragment): chimera between introns from adenovirus and immunoglobulin heavy chain genes
    292..338     +  CDS            IgH signal sequence (fragment): signal sequence from the mouse immunoglobulin heavy chain variable region
   1627..2187    +  CDS            Cd4 (fragment): CD4_RAT - Experimental evidence at protein level: Swiss-Prot protein existence level 1. Integral membrane glycoprotein that plays an essential role in the immune response and serves multiple functions in responses against both external and internal offenses. In T-cells, functions primarily as a coreceptor for MHC class II molecule:peptide complex. The antigens presented by class II peptides are derived from extracellular proteins while class I peptides are derived from cytosolic proteins. Interacts simultaneously with the T-cell receptor (TCR) and the MHC class II presented by antigen presenti
   2224..2391    +  CDS            COMP (fragment): COMP_HUMAN - Experimental evidence at protein level: Swiss-Prot protein existence level 1. May play a role in the structural integrity of cartilage via its interaction with other extracellular matrix proteins such as the collagens and fibronectin. Can mediate the interaction of chondrocytes with the cartilage extracellular matrix through interaction with cell surface integrin receptors. Could play a role in the pathogenesis of osteoarthritis. Potent suppressor of apoptosis in both primary chondrocytes and transformed cells. Suppresses apoptosis by blocking the activation of caspase-3 and by in
   2399..3186    +  CDS            bla(M) (fragment): β-lactamase lacking the signal sequence; bla(M); allows cytosolic expression of β-lactamase
   3193..3258    +  CDS            3xFLAG: three tandem FLAG® epitope tags, followed by an enterokinase cleavage site
   3320..3375    +  polyA_signal   β-globin poly(A) signal: rabbit β-globin polyadenylation signal (Gil and Proudfoot, 1987)
   3889..5570    -  rep_origin     oriP (fragment): Epstein-Barr virus oriP replication origin (Yates et al., 2000)
   5697..5801    +  promoter       AmpR promoter: bla
   5802..6662    +  CDS            AmpR: β-lactamase; bla; confers resistance to ampicillin, carbenicillin, and related antibiotics
   6833..7421    +  rep_origin     ori: high-copy-number ColE1/pMB1/pBR322/pUC origin of replication
   7604..7696    +  CDS            lacI (fragment): lac repressor; lacI; The lac repressor binds to the lac operator to inhibit transcription in E. coli. This inhibition can be relieved by adding lactose or isopropyl-β-D-thiogalactopyranoside (IPTG).
   7709..7730    +  protein_bind   CAP binding site: CAP binding activates transcription in the presence of cAMP. E. coli catabolite activator protein
   7745..7775    +  promoter       lac promoter: promoter for the E. coli lac operon
   7783..7799    +  protein_bind   lac operator: The lac repressor binds to the lac operator to inhibit transcription in E. coli. This inhibition can be relieved by adding lactose or isopropyl-β-D-thiogalactopyranoside (IPTG). lac repressor encoded by lacI
   7869..7885    +  promoter       tet promoter (fragment): E. coli promoter for tetracycline efflux protein gene
   7895..7920    -  CDS            bla(M) (fragment): β-lactamase lacking the signal sequence; bla(M); allows cytosolic expression of β-lactamase
   8094..8473    +  enhancer       CMV enhancer: human cytomegalovirus immediate early enhancer
   8475..8674    +  promoter       CMV promoter: human cytomegalovirus (CMV) immediate early promoter
   8742..8780    +  misc_feature   Ad SA (fragment): adenovirus major late transcript splice acceptor (Friedrich and Soriano, 1991)
   8813..153     -  CDS            PTP (fragment) (across the origin): TERM_ADE02 - Experimental evidence at protein level: Swiss-Prot protein existence level 1. Protein covalently bound to the viral DNA that acts as a primer for viral genomic replication by DNA strand displacement. Assembles on the viral origin of replication in an initiation complex with viral polymerase, DBP, host NFIA and host POU2F1/OCT1. During initiation, the polymerase covalently couples the first dCTP with Ser- 580 of pTP. The terminal protein stimulates the template activity over 20 fold compared to protein-free templates. Neo-synthesized viral genomes are linked to two preterminal prot
