>Addgene plasmid #110955 | GPR180-COMP-blac-flag-his | addgene full sequence | sequence record 221974 | Addgene NGS Result
CTCGAGAAAGGCGTCTAACCAGTCACAGTCGCAAGGTAGGCTGAGCACCGTGGCGGGCGGCAGCGGGTGG
CGGTCGGGGTTGTTTCTGGCGGAGGTGCTGCTGATGATGTAATTAAAGTAGGCGGTCTTGAGACGGCGGA
TGGTCGAGGTGAGGTGTGGCAGGCTTGAGATCCAGCTGTTGGGGTGAGTACTCCCTCTCAAAAGCGGGCA
TTACTTCTGCGCTAAGATTGTCAGTTTCCAAAAACGAGGAGGATTTGATATTCACCTGGCCCGATCTGGC
CATACACTTGAGTGACAATGACATCCACTTTGCCTTTCTCTCCACAGGTGTCCACTCCCAGGTCCAAGTT
TGCCACCATGGAGTTTCAGACCCAGGTACTCATGTCCCTGCTGCTCTGCATGTCTGGTGCGGCCGCCAAA
GTGTACCAGGGCCAGTTCTACCTGAAGAAGAACGAGAAGATCCACTACCTGACCAAGTTCAGCTGCAACA
TCGGCACCTGTCAGTTCAGCATCAAGATGAAGCTGCGGGACAATATCGCCGCCAAGCTGCTGAACAACTA
CTACAAACTGAACAACAAGGCCCTGAAAGAGATGGAAAACGACAAGGACGACGGCAACAACCATAACAAC
AACAAATACGACGACGATAACAACAACAACAACAATCGGGCCAACAAGCTGCTGCACATGGACTACGACA
ACGCCTACTACGTGCTGAGCAACCAGGACCTCGAGTACATCCCTCAGCGGATCACCCTGATGCAGGACAT
CGAGCAGAGATACGTGAACAAGAACGACAAGTGCTACGCCTTCGGCAATCTGAAGAACAGCCACATGTTC
AACATCCCATTCTACTTCAAGTACAGCGACCTGGTCAACAGCAAGACCTACAACCTCAAGAACTTCATCA
ACAACAAGTACTCCATGAGCTTCAACGCCATCCACAGCGAGCTGAAAAACAACAAACTGCTCCAGAGCGA
GATCCTGAACTACGGCCCCATCCTGAATGAGAAGAACTCCAACTACGCCTACAAAGAGATCTACGCCAAG
ACCACCCACCGGGTGCACGTGTGGTTTCTGATGTTCGACGACTGCTACGACAATTTCATCCGGAACCTGA
AGCTGAACATCAAGACCAAGCTGGCCTACTGGGAGTACCTGCTGCACGCCAGCAAGAAGTTCGACATCAG
CAGCCTGAACGACATGGACATCAAGCAGGACACCAGCTACAACGACTTCCAGAACGAGGAAACCGAGAAG
GACATCTACAGCAAAGAGAACATCAACAATAATAATAACAATAACATGAATAACAACATGAACGAGAAAA
AGAACAAGGCCATCTTCTACAAGTCCTTCAACTTCGACAAGATCACCCTCCTGGAAAACCCCAAGCGGTT
CCTGTTCCTGGAAGAACAGTTCACCAAGTCCGAGATCAACGATATCTCATTCTTCCTGAAGTACTACCAG
TTCAAGAAGATGAAGAATTTCAACAATATGTACAACAACCTGTACAAGAACGGCTACTACGAGCAGGTCA
TCGACTACATCTACCAGAATGAGGGCTTCCACATCGAGTACGAAGTGAACATCTTCCAGACCAACAAAGC
CCACTTCAGCTACGAGGGCGCGCCGTCGACCTCCATCACGGCCTATAAGAGTGAGGGGGAGTCAGCGGAG
TTCTCCTTCCCACTCAACCTTGGAGAGGAAAGCCTGCAGGGAGAGTTGAGATGGAAGGCAGAGAAGGCTC
CTTCTTCCCAGTCCTGGATCACCTTCTCCCTAAAGAACCAAAAGGTGTCTGTGCAGAAGTCTACTAGCAA
CCCCAAGTTCCAGCTGTCCGAAACGCTCCCACTCACCCTTCAGATACCCCAGGTCTCCCTTCAGTTTGCT
GGTTCTGGCAACCTGACCCTGACTCTGGACAGAGGGATACTGTATCAGGAAGTGAACCTGGTGGTGATGA
AAGTGACTCAGCCCGACAGCAACACTTTGACCTGTGAGGTGATGGGACCCACCTCACCCAAGATGAGACT
GATCTTGAAGCAGGAGAATCAGGAGGCCAGGGTCTCCAGGCAGGAGAAAGTGATTCAAGTGCAGGCCCCT
GAAGCAGGGGTGTGGCAATGTCTACTGAGTGAAGGTGAAGAGGTCAAGATGGACTCCAAGATCCAGGTTT
TATCCAAAGGGTTGAATTCCGGCGGCGGCTCCGGAGGCGGTACCGGTGGCGGCGACCTAGCCCCACAGAT
GCTTCGAGAACTCCAGGAGACTAATGCGGCGCTGCAAGACGTGAGAGAGCTCTTGCGACAGCAGGTCAAG
GAGATCACCTTCCTGAAGAATACGGTGATGGAATGTGACGCCTGCGGTCTAGACAGAAACCTGCCTCCAC
TAGCACCTCTGGGCCCACACCCAGAAACGCTGGTGAAAGTAAAAGATGCTGAAGATCAGTTGGGTGCACG
AGTGGGTTACATCGAACTGGATCTCAACAGCGGTAAGATCCTTGAGAGTTTTCGCCCCGAAGAACGTTTT
CCAATGATGAGCACTTTTAAAGTTCTGCTATGTGGCGCGGTATTATCCCGTATTGACGCCGGGCAAGAGC
AACTCGGTCGCCGCATACACTATTCTCAGAATGACTTGGTTGAGTACTCACCAGTCACAGAAAAGCATCT
TACGGATGGCATGACAGTAAGAGAATTATGCAGTGCTGCCATAACCATGAGTGATAACACTGCGGCCAAC
TTACTTCTGACAACGATCGGAGGACCGAAGGAGCTAACCGCTTTTTTGCACAACATGGGGGATCATGTAA
CTCGCCTTGATCGTTGGGAACCGGAGCTGAATGAAGCCATACCAAACGACGAGCGTGACACCACGATGCC
TGTAGCAATGGCAACAACGTTGCGCAAACTATTAACTGGCGAACTACTTACTCTAGCTTCCCGGCAACAA
TTAATAGACTGGATGGAGGCGGATAAAGTTGCAGGACCACTTCTGCGCTCGGCCCTTCCGGCTGGCTGGT
TTATTGCTGATAAATCTGGAGCCGGTGAGCGTGGGTCTCGCGGTATCATTGCAGCACTGGGGCCAGATGG
TAAGCCCTCCCGTATCGTAGTTATCTACACGACGGGGAGTCAGGCAACTATGGATGAACGAAATAGACAG
ATCGCTGAGATAGGTGCCTCACTGATTAAGCATTGGGGCCCTGACTACAAAGACCATGACGGTGATTATA
AAGATCATGACATCGATTACAAGGATGACGATGACAAGGGCCCTCACCACCACCATCACCACTAATAATA
AGGATCCCCCGACCTCGACCTCTGGCTAATAAAGGAAATTTATTTTCATTGCAATAGTGTGTTGGAATTT
TTTGTGTCTCTCACTCGGAAGGACATATGGGAGGGCAAATCATTTGGTCGAGATCCCTCGGAGATCTCTA
GCTAGAGGATCGATCCCCGCCCCGGACGAACTAAACCTGACTACGACATCTCTGCCCCTTCTTCGCGGGG
CAGTGCATGTAATCCCTTCAGTTGGTTGGTACAACTTGCCAACTGGGCCCTGTTCCACATGTGACACGGG
GGGGGACCAAACACAAAGGGGTTCTCTGACTGTAGTTGACATCCTTATAAATGGATGTGCACATTTGCCA
ACACTGAGTGGCTTTCATCCTGGAGCAGACTTTGCAGTCTGTGGACTGCAACACAACATTGCCTTTATGT
GTAACTCTTGGCTGAAGCTCTTACACCAATGCTGGGGGACATGTACCTCCCAGGGGCCCAGGAAGACTAC
GGGAGGCTACACCAACGTCAATCAGAGGGGCCTGTGTAGCTACCGATAAGCGGACCCTCAAGAGGGCATT
AGCAATAGTGTTTATAAGGCCCCCTTGTTAACCCTAAACGGGTAGCATATGCTTCCCGGGTAGTAGTATA
TACTATCCAGACTAACCCTAATTCAATAGCATATGTTACCCAACGGGAAGCATATGCTATCGAATTAGGG
TTAGTAAAAGGGTCCTAAGGAACAGCGATATCTCCCACCCCATGAGCTGTCACGGTTTTATTTACATGGG
GTCAGGATTCCACGAGGGTAGTGAACCATTTTAGTCACAAGGGCAGTGGCTGAAGATCAAGGAGCGGGCA
GTGAACTCTCCTGAATCTTCGCCTGCTTCTTCATTCTCCTTCGTTTAGCTAATAGAATAACTGCTGAGTT
GTGAACAGTAAGGTGTATGTGAGGTGCTCGAAAACAAGGTTTCAGGTGACGCCCCCAGAATAAAATTTGG
ACGGGGGGTTCAGTGGTGGCATTGTGCTATGACACCAATATAACCCTCACAAACCCCTTGGGCAATAAAT
ACTAGTGTAGGAATGAAACATTCTGAATATCTTTAACAATAGAAATCCATGGGGTGGGGACAAGCCGTAA
AGACTGGATGTCCATCTCACACGAATTTATGGCTATGGGCAACACATAATCCTAGTGCAATATGATACTG
GGGTTATTAAGATGTGTCCCAGGCAGGGACCAAGACAGGTGAACCATGTTGTTACACTCTATTTGTAACA
AGGGGAAAGAGAGTGGACGCCGACAGCAGCGGACTCCACTGGTTGTCTCTAACACCCCCGAAAATTAAAC
GGGGCTCCACGCCAATGGGGCCCATAAACAAAGACAAGTGGCCACTCTTTTTTTTGAAATTGTGGAGTGG
GGGCACGCGTCAGCCCCCACACGCCGCCCTGCGGTTTTGGACTGTAAAATAAGGGTGTAATAACTTGGCT
GATTGTAACCCCGCTAACCACTGCGGTCAAACCACTTGCCCACAAAACCACTAATGGCACCCCGGGGAAT
ACCTGCATAAGTAGGTGGGCGGGCCAAGATAGGGGCGCGATTGCTGCGATCTGGAGGACAAATTACACAC
ACTTGCGCCTGAGCGCCAAGCACAGGGTTGTTGGTCCTCATATTCACGAGGTCGCTGAGAGCACGGTGGG
CTAATGTTGCCATGGGTAGCATATACTACCCAAATATCTGGATAGCATATGCTATCCTAATCTATATCTG
GGTAGCATAGGCTATCCTAATCTATATCTGGGTAGCATATGCTATCCTAATCTATATCTGGGTAGTATAT
GCTATCCTAATTTATATCTGGGTAGCATAGGCTATCCTAATCTATATCTGGGTAGCATATGCTATCCTAA
TCTATATCTGGGTAGTATATGCTATCCTAATCTGTATCCGGGTAGCATATGCTATCCTAATAGAGATTAG
GGTAGTATATGCTATCCTAATTTATATCTGGGTAGCATATACTACCCAAATATCTGGATAGCATATGCTA
TCCTAATCTATATCTGGGTAGCATATGCTATCCTAATCTATATCTGGGTAGCATAGGCTATCCTAATCTA
TATCTGGGTAGCATATGCTATCCTAATCTATATCTGGGTAGTATATGCTATCCTAATTTATATCTGGGTA
GCATAGGCTATCCTAATCTATATCTGGGTAGCATATGCTATCCTAATCTATATCTGGGTAGTATATGCTA
TCCTAATCTGTATCCGGGTAGCATATGCTATCCTCATGATAAGCTGTCAAACATGAGAATTTTCTTGAAG
ACGAAAGGGCCTCGTGATACGCCTATTTTTATAGGTTAATGTCATGATAATAATGGTTTCTTAGACGTCA
GGTGGCACTTTTCGGGGAAATGTGCGCGGAACCCCTATTTGTTTATTTTTCTAAATACATTCAAATATGT
ATCCGCTCATGAGACAATAACCCTGATAAATGCTTCAATAATATTGAAAAAGGAAGAGTATGAGTATTCA
ACATTTCCGTGTCGCCCTTATTCCCTTTTTTGCGGCATTTTGCCTTCCTGTTTTTGCTCACCCAGAAACG
CTGGTGAAAGTAAAAGATGCTGAAGATCAGTTGGGTGCACGAGTGGGTTACATCGAACTGGATCTCAACA
GCGGTAAGATCCTTGAGAGTTTTCGCCCCGAAGAACGTTTTCCAATGATGAGCACTTTTAAAGTTCTGCT
ATGTGGCGCGGTATTATCCCGTGTTGACGCCGGGCAAGAGCAACTCGGTCGCCGCATACACTATTCTCAG
AATGACTTGGTTGAGTACTCACCAGTCACAGAAAAGCATCTTACGGATGGCATGACAGTAAGAGAATTAT
GCAGTGCTGCCATAACCATGAGTGATAACACTGCGGCCAACTTACTTCTGACAACGATCGGAGGACCGAA
GGAGCTAACCGCTTTTTTGCACAACATGGGGGATCATGTAACTCGCCTTGATCGTTGGGAACCGGAGCTG
AATGAAGCCATACCAAACGACGAGCGTGACACCACGATGCCTGCAGCAATGGCAACAACGTTGCGCAAAC
TATTAACTGGCGAACTACTTACTCTAGCTTCCCGGCAACAATTAATAGACTGGATGGAGGCGGATAAAGT
TGCAGGACCACTTCTGCGCTCGGCCCTTCCGGCTGGCTGGTTTATTGCTGATAAATCTGGAGCCGGTGAG
CGTGGGTCTCGCGGTATCATTGCAGCACTGGGGCCAGATGGTAAGCCCTCCCGTATCGTAGTTATCTACA
CGACGGGGAGTCAGGCAACTATGGATGAACGAAATAGACAGATCGCTGAGATAGGTGCCTCACTGATTAA
GCATTGGTAACTGTCAGACCAAGTTTACTCATATATACTTTAGATTGATTTAAAACTTCATTTTTAATTT
AAAAGGATCTAGGTGAAGATCCTTTTTGATAATCTCATGACCAAAATCCCTTAACGTGAGTTTTCGTTCC
ACTGAGCGTCAGACCCCGTAGAAAAGATCAAAGGATCTTCTTGAGATCCTTTTTTTCTGCGCGTAATCTG
CTGCTTGCAAACAAAAAAACCACCGCTACCAGCGGTGGTTTGTTTGCCGGATCAAGAGCTACCAACTCTT
TTTCCGAAGGTAACTGGCTTCAGCAGAGCGCAGATACCAAATACTGTTCTTCTAGTGTAGCCGTAGTTAG
GCCACCACTTCAAGAACTCTGTAGCACCGCCTACATACCTCGCTCTGCTAATCCTGTTACCAGTGGCTGC
TGCCAGTGGCGATAAGTCGTGTCTTACCGGGTTGGACTCAAGACGATAGTTACCGGATAAGGCGCAGCGG
TCGGGCTGAACGGGGGGTTCGTGCACACAGCCCAGCTTGGAGCGAACGACCTACACCGAACTGAGATACC
TACAGCGTGAGCTATGAGAAAGCGCCACGCTTCCCGAAGGGAGAAAGGCGGACAGGTATCCGGTAAGCGG
CAGGGTCGGAACAGGAGAGCGCACGAGGGAGCTTCCAGGGGGAAACGCCTGGTATCTTTATAGTCCTGTC
GGGTTTCGCCACCTCTGACTTGAGCGTCGATTTTTGTGATGCTCGTCAGGGGGGCGGAGCCTATGGAAAA
ACGCCAGCAACGCGGCCTTTTTACGGTTCCTGGCCTTTTGCTGGCCTTTTGCTCACATGTTCTTTCCTGC
GTTATCCCCTGATTCTGTGGATAACCGTATTACCGCCTTTGAGTGAGCTGATACCGCTCGCCGCAGCCGA
ACGACCGAGCGCAGCGAGTCAGTGAGCGAGGAAGCGGAAGAGCGCCCAATACGCAAACCGCCTCTCCCCG
CGCGTTGGCCGATTCATTAATGCAGCTGGCACGACAGGTTTCCCGACTGGAAAGCGGGCAGTGAGCGCAA
CGCAATTAATGTGAGTTAGCTCACTCATTAGGCACCCCAGGCTTTACACTTTATGCTTCCGGCTCGTATG
TTGTGTGGAATTGTGAGCGGATAACAATTTCACACAGGAAACAGCTATGACCATGATTACGCCAAGCTCT
AGCTAGAGGTCGACCAATTCTCATGTTTGACAGCTTATCATCGCAGATCCGGGCAACGTTGTTGCCATTG
CTGCAGGCGCAGAACTGGTAGGTATGGAAGATCTATACATTGAATCAATATTGGCAATTAGCCATATTAG
TCATTGGTTATATAGCATAAATCAATATTGGCTATTGGCCATTGCATACGTTGTATCTATATCATAATAT
GTACATTTATATTGGCTCATGTCCAATATGACCGCCATGTTGACATTGATTATTGACTAGTTATTAATAG
TAATCAATTACGGGGTCATTAGTTCATAGCCCATATATGGAGTTCCGCGTTACATAACTTACGGTAAATG
GCCCGCCTGGCTGACCGCCCAACGACCCCCGCCCATTGACGTCAATAATGACGTATGTTCCCATAGTAAC
GCCAATAGGGACTTTCCATTGACGTCAATGGGTGGAGTATTTACGGTAAACTGCCCACTTGGCAGTACAT
CAAGTGTATCATATGCCAAGTCCGCCCCCTATTGACGTCAATGACGGTAAATGGCCCGCCTGGCATTATG
CCCAGTACATGACCTTACGGGACTTTCCTACTTGGCAGTACATCTACGTATTAGTCATCGCTATTACCAT
GGTGATGCGGTTTTGGCAGTACACCAATGGGCGTGGATAGCGGTTTGACTCACGGGGATTTCCAAGTCTC
CACCCCATTGACGTCAATGGGAGTTTGTTTTGGCACCAAAATCAACGGGACTTTCCAAAATGTCGTAATA
ACCCCGCCCCGTTGACGCAAATGGGCGGTAGGCGTGTACGGTGGGAGGTCTATATAAGCAGAGCTCGTTT
AGTGAACCGTCAGATCCTCACTCTCTTCCGCATCGCTGTCTGCGAGGGCCAGCTGTTGGGCTCGCGGTTG
AGGACAAACTCTTCGCGGTCTTTCCAGTACTCTTGGATCGGAAACCCGTCGGCCTCCGAACGGTACTCCG
CCACCGAGGGACCTGAGCGAGTCCGCATCGACCGGATCGGAAAACCT
Features (pLannotate 1.2.2; 21 found; start..end, strand, type, name):
    184..273     +  intron         chimeric intron (fragment): chimera between introns from adenovirus and immunoglobulin heavy chain genes
    292..338     +  CDS            IgH signal sequence (fragment): signal sequence from the mouse immunoglobulin heavy chain variable region
   1627..2187    +  CDS            Cd4 (fragment): CD4_RAT - Experimental evidence at protein level: Swiss-Prot protein existence level 1. Integral membrane glycoprotein that plays an essential role in the immune response and serves multiple functions in responses against both external and internal offenses. In T-cells, functions primarily as a coreceptor for MHC class II molecule:peptide complex. The antigens presented by class II peptides are derived from extracellular proteins while class I peptides are derived from cytosolic proteins. Interacts simultaneously with the T-cell receptor (TCR) and the MHC class II presented by antigen presenti
   2224..2391    +  CDS            COMP (fragment): COMP_HUMAN - Experimental evidence at protein level: Swiss-Prot protein existence level 1. May play a role in the structural integrity of cartilage via its interaction with other extracellular matrix proteins such as the collagens and fibronectin. Can mediate the interaction of chondrocytes with the cartilage extracellular matrix through interaction with cell surface integrin receptors. Could play a role in the pathogenesis of osteoarthritis. Potent suppressor of apoptosis in both primary chondrocytes and transformed cells. Suppresses apoptosis by blocking the activation of caspase-3 and by in
   2399..3186    +  CDS            bla(M) (fragment): β-lactamase lacking the signal sequence; bla(M); allows cytosolic expression of β-lactamase
   3193..3258    +  CDS            3xFLAG: three tandem FLAG® epitope tags, followed by an enterokinase cleavage site
   3318..3373    +  polyA_signal   β-globin poly(A) signal: rabbit β-globin polyadenylation signal (Gil and Proudfoot, 1987)
   3887..5568    -  rep_origin     oriP (fragment): Epstein-Barr virus oriP replication origin (Yates et al., 2000)
   5695..5799    +  promoter       AmpR promoter: bla
   5800..6660    +  CDS            AmpR: β-lactamase; bla; confers resistance to ampicillin, carbenicillin, and related antibiotics
   6831..7419    +  rep_origin     ori: high-copy-number ColE1/pMB1/pBR322/pUC origin of replication
   7602..7694    +  CDS            lacI (fragment): lac repressor; lacI; The lac repressor binds to the lac operator to inhibit transcription in E. coli. This inhibition can be relieved by adding lactose or isopropyl-β-D-thiogalactopyranoside (IPTG).
   7707..7728    +  protein_bind   CAP binding site: CAP binding activates transcription in the presence of cAMP. E. coli catabolite activator protein
   7743..7773    +  promoter       lac promoter: promoter for the E. coli lac operon
   7781..7797    +  protein_bind   lac operator: The lac repressor binds to the lac operator to inhibit transcription in E. coli. This inhibition can be relieved by adding lactose or isopropyl-β-D-thiogalactopyranoside (IPTG). lac repressor encoded by lacI
   7867..7883    +  promoter       tet promoter (fragment): E. coli promoter for tetracycline efflux protein gene
   7893..7918    -  CDS            bla(M) (fragment): β-lactamase lacking the signal sequence; bla(M); allows cytosolic expression of β-lactamase
   8092..8471    +  enhancer       CMV enhancer: human cytomegalovirus immediate early enhancer
   8473..8672    +  promoter       CMV promoter: human cytomegalovirus (CMV) immediate early promoter
   8740..8778    +  misc_feature   Ad SA (fragment): adenovirus major late transcript splice acceptor (Friedrich and Soriano, 1991)
   8811..153     -  CDS            PTP (fragment) (across the origin): TERM_ADE02 - Experimental evidence at protein level: Swiss-Prot protein existence level 1. Protein covalently bound to the viral DNA that acts as a primer for viral genomic replication by DNA strand displacement. Assembles on the viral origin of replication in an initiation complex with viral polymerase, DBP, host NFIA and host POU2F1/OCT1. During initiation, the polymerase covalently couples the first dCTP with Ser- 580 of pTP. The terminal protein stimulates the template activity over 20 fold compared to protein-free templates. Neo-synthesized viral genomes are linked to two preterminal prot
