[The description below was written by a language model from this plasmid's Addgene catalogue record and pLannotate feature annotations shown in this document.]
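Description:
GPR180-COMP-blac-flag-his is a mammalian expression plasmid built on the pTT3 backbone for producing a secreted, pentameric form of the ectodomain of the Plasmodium falciparum protein PF3D7_1213500 (GPR180). It is propagated in E. coli through a high-copy ColE1/pUC-type origin with ampicillin selection (AmpR). It also carries a fragment of the Epstein-Barr virus oriP, which supports episomal maintenance and enhanced transient expression in mammalian cells that supply EBNA1. Two sequence records, a depositor sequence and a sequencing result, are about 8.87 kb and give essentially identical annotations, differing by two nucleotides. The gap between the signal peptide and the Cd4 tag, about 1.3 kb, is shorter than the catalogued 2094 bp insert size. The record does not explain this discrepancy.

Expression is driven by the CMV immediate-early enhancer and promoter. These are followed by adenovirus-derived leader and splice elements and a chimeric intron, and the transcript ends at a rabbit β-globin polyadenylation signal. The open reading frame starts with an exogenous mouse immunoglobulin heavy chain signal peptide that directs secretion. The ectodomain, which the feature table does not annotate, sits between retained NotI and AscI sites. All of its NXS/T sequons have been changed to NXA to prevent N-linked glycosylation, which would otherwise be added inappropriately to a parasite protein in mammalian cells. Downstream lie rat Cd4 domains 3 and 4, the coiled-coil pentamerisation region of cartilage oligomeric matrix protein (COMP), a β-lactamase lacking its own signal sequence, a 3xFLAG tag and a 6xHis tag. The His tag is listed in the catalogue but not annotated.

Pentamerisation raises binding avidity, and the β-lactamase provides an enzymatic readout. The protein therefore suits use as a "prey" reagent for detecting weak extracellular protein interactions, in line with the associated screen of sporozoite membrane protein interactions.
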