Addgene plasmid #110955: GPR180-COMP-blac-flag-his
Purpose: Expresses pentamerised full-length protein ectodomain with no N-linked glycans in mammalian cells. Contains a C-terminal rat Cd4 d3+4 tag, COMP pentamerisation domain, flag- and 6xHis tags.
Depositing lab: Gavin Wright. Depositing organization: Wellcome Sanger Institute. Publication: Systematic Identification of Plasmodium Falciparum Sporozoite Membrane Protein Interactions Reveals an Essential Role for the p24 Complex in Host Infection. Knockel J, Dundas K, Yang ASP, Galaway F, Metcalf T, Gemert GV, Sauerwein RW, Rayner JC, Billker O, Wright GJ. Mol Cell Proteomics. 2021;20:100038. doi: 10.1074/mcp.RA120.002432. Epub 2021 Jan 27. PubMed 33515807.
Backbone
  Vector backbone: pTT3
  Backbone manufacturer: pTT3 was obtained from Yves Durocher, National Research Council of Canada-Biotechnology Research Institute
  Backbone size w/o insert (bp): 7661
  Vector type: Mammalian Expression
Growth in bacteria
  Bacterial resistance: Ampicillin, 100 μg/mL
  Growth temperature: 37°C
  Growth strain: DH5alpha
  Copy number: Unknown
Gene/Insert
  Gene/Insert name: PF3D7_1213500
  Insert size (bp): 2094
  Mutation: All NXT/S sites mutated to NXA, where X is any amino acid except Proline
  Entrez Gene: PF3D7_1213500 (a.k.a. PF3D7_1213500, PFL0655w)
  Promoter: CMV
  Tag / fusion protein: Exogenous signal peptide of mouse origin (N terminal on insert); rat Cd4d3+4, beta-lactamase, triple FLAG tag, 6xHis tag (C terminal on insert)
  Cloning method: Restriction Enzyme; 5′ cloning site Not1 (not destroyed); 3′ cloning site Asc1 (not destroyed)
Terms and licenses: Academic/Nonprofit Terms; Industry Terms: Not Available to Industry
How to cite: GPR180-COMP-blac-flag-his was a gift from Gavin Wright (Addgene plasmid # 110955 ; http://n2t.net/addgene:110955 ; RRID:Addgene_110955)
